>Addgene plasmid #115109 | MIK1/PXL2 X053_pECIA2 | addgene full sequence | sequence record 298830 | Addgene NGS Result
GTAAAACGACGGCCAGTGAATTAATTCGTTGCAGGACAGGATGTGGTGCCCGATGTGACTAGCTCTTTGC
TGCAGGCCGTCCTATCCTCTGGTTCCGATAAGAGACCCAGAACTCCGGCCCCCCACCGCCCACCGCCACC
CCCATACATATGTGGTACGCAAGTAAGAGTGCCTGCGCATGCCCCATGTGCCCCACCAAGAGCTTTGCAT
CCCATACAAGTCCCCAAAGTGGAGAACCGAACCAATTCTTCGCGGGCAGAACAAAAGCTTCTGCACACGT
CTCCACTCGAATTTGGAGCCGGCCGGCGTGTGCAAAAGAGGTGAATCGAACGAAAGACCCGTGTGTAAAG
CCGCGTTTCCAAAATGTATAAAACCGAGAGCATCTGGCCAATGTGCATCAGTTGTGGTCAGCAGCAAAAT
CAAGTGAATCATCTCAGTGCAACTAAAGGGGGGATCCGATCTCAATATGAAGTTATGCATATTACTGGCC
GTCGTGGCCTTTGTTGGCCTCTCGCTCGGGTCCATCGACAATGTCAACGAGCTCTCTGTTTTGCTGTCGG
TGAAATCAACTCTTGTGGATCCTCTCAACTTTCTCAAAGACTGGAAGCTTTCAGACACCAGCGATCACTG
TAATTGGACCGGTGTTCGGTGCAACTCAAATGGCAATGTTGAGAAGCTCGACCTGGCGGGGATGAATCTC
ACAGGCAAAATCTCAGATTCGATCAGCCAGCTGAGTAGCCTTGTCTCGTTTAACATATCATGCAACGGAT
TCGAGTCGCTGCTCCCGAAATCAATCCCTCCGTTGAAATCTATTGACATCAGCCAGAATTCATTCTCAGG
GAGTCTTTTTCTATTTAGCAATGAATCACTTGGGCTTGTTCACCTCAATGCTTCAGGGAACAATCTCTCC
GGAAATCTCACGGAGGATCTCGGGAACTTAGTCTCTTTAGAAGTTCTTGATCTCCGAGGGAATTTCTTTC
AAGGGTCACTTCCAAGTTCATTCAAGAATCTACAGAAGCTGAGATTTCTCGGATTATCCGGAAACAATCT
CACCGGCGAGTTACCAAGCGTTCTCGGCCAGCTCCCTTCACTTGAAACCGCCATTCTTGGTTACAACGAA
TTCAAAGGTCCGATTCCACCGGAATTTGGAAACATAAACAGCCTCAAGTACCTTGATTTGGCCATCGGAA
AGCTCAGTGGTGAGATTCCGTCAGAGCTTGGGAAGCTCAAGTCACTCGAGACGCTTCTCCTGTACGAGAA
TAACTTCACCGGAACAATTCCAAGAGAGATAGGAAGCATTACCACGCTAAAGGTTCTTGATTTCTCCGAT
AATGCGTTAACCGGCGAGATTCCAATGGAGATAACAAAGCTCAAGAACCTCCAGCTACTGAACCTGATGC
GCAACAAACTCTCAGGCTCCATTCCTCCCGCCATCAGCAGTCTAGCACAGTTACAAGTCCTCGAGCTCTG
GAACAACACGCTCTCCGGCGAGTTACCAAGCGATCTCGGGAAGAATTCTCCATTACAATGGCTTGACGTT
TCTTCAAACTCCTTCTCAGGCGAGATTCCTTCAACTCTATGCAACAAGGGAAATCTAACCAAGCTCATTC
TCTTCAACAACACCTTCACCGGTCAGATTCCAGCGACTCTTTCCACTTGCCAATCACTAGTTCGTGTTAG
AATGCAGAACAATCTACTAAACGGATCAATTCCTATCGGCTTTGGCAAGCTTGAGAAGCTACAGAGACTC
GAACTAGCCGGAAATCGTCTCAGCGGAGGGATCCCTGGAGACATCTCCGATTCAGTTTCACTTTCTTTCA
TTGATTTCTCAAGAAACCAGATCCGATCATCTCTCCCTTCCACAATCCTCTCAATTCACAACCTACAGGC
GTTTTTAGTCGCCGATAACTTTATCTCCGGCGAAGTTCCAGACCAATTCCAGGATTGTCCTTCACTCTCT
AATCTCGATCTCTCATCAAACACTCTCACTGGCACTATCCCTTCAAGCATTGCTTCATGCGAGAAGCTCG
TAAGCCTCAACCTAAGAAATAATAACCTCACCGGCGAAATCCCTAGACAGATCACGACAATGTCTGCATT
AGCAGTGCTAGATCTCTCCAACAATTCCTTAACCGGAGTACTACCAGAGAGCATCGGAACATCTCCAGCT
CTGGAACTCCTAAACGTCTCATACAACAAGCTCACAGGTCCAGTCCCTATCAACGGCTTTCTCAAAACCA
TAAATCCAGATGATCTAAGAGGAAACTCCGGTCTCTGCGGCGGCGTTCTACCACCGTGTAGTAAATTCCA
AAGAGCAACATCGAGTCACAGTAGCCTGGAGGTGCTGTTCCAGGGACCAGGGAGCGACAAAACTCACACA
TGCCCACCGTGCCCAGCACCTGAACTCCTGGGGGGACCGTCAGTCTTCCTCTTCCCCCCAAAACCCAAGG
ACACCCTCATGATCTCCCGGACCCCTGAGGTCACATGCGTGGTGGTGGACGTGAGCCACGAAGACCCTGA
GGTCAAGTTCAACTGGTACGTGGACGGCGTGGAGGTGCATAATGCCAAGACAAAGCCGCGGGAGGAGCAG
TACAACAGCACGTACCGTGTGGTCAGCGTCCTCACCGTCCTGCACCAGGACTGGCTGAATGGCAAGGAGT
ACAAGTGCAAGGTCTCCAACAAAGCCCTCCCAGCCCCCATCGAGAAAACCATCTCCAAAGCCAAAGGGCA
GCCCCGAGAACCACAGGTGTACACCCTGCCCCCATCCCGGGAGGAGATGACCAAGAACCAGGTCAGCCTG
ACCTGCCTGGTCAAAGGCTTCTATCCCAGCGACATCGCCGTGGAGTGGGAGAGCAATGGGCAGCCGGAGA
ACAACTACAAGACCACGCCTCCCGTGCTGGACTCCGACGGCTCCTTCTTCCTCTACAGCAAGCTCACCGT
GGACAAGAGCAGGTGGCAGCAGGGGAACGTCTTCTCATGCTCCGTGATGCATGAGGGTCTGCACAACCAC
TACACGCAGAAGAGCCTCTCCCTGTCTCCGGGTAAATCTAGAGGGCCCTTCGAAGGTAAGCCTATCCCTA
ACCCTCTCCTCGGTCTCGATTCTACGCGTACCGGTCATCATCACCATCACCATTGAGTTTAAACCCGCTG
ATCAGCCTCGACTGTGCCTTCTAAGGCCTGAGCTCGCTGATCAGCCTCGATCGAGGATCCAGACATGATA
AGATACATTGATGAGTTTGGACAAACCACAACTAGAATGCAGTGAAAAAAATGCTTTATTTGTGAAATTT
GTGATGCTATTGCTTTATTTGTAACCATTATAAGCTGCAATAAACAAGTTAACAACAACAATTGCATTCA
TTTTATGTTTCAGGTTCAGGGGGAGGTGTGGGAGGTTTTTTAAAGCAAGTAAAACCTCTACAAATGTGGT
ATGGCTGATTATGATCAGTCGACCTGCAGGCATGCAAGCTTGGCGTAATCATGGTCATAGCTGTTTCCTG
TGTGAAATTGTTATCCGCTCACAATTCCACACAACATACGAGCCGGAAGCATAAAGTGTAAAGCCTGGGG
TGCCTAATGAGTGAGCTAACTCACATTAATTGCGTTGCGCTCACTGCCCGCTTTCCAGTCGGGAAACCTG
TCGTGCCAGCTGCATTAATGAATCGGCCAACGCGCGGGGAGAGGCGGTTTGCGTATTGGGCGCTCTTCCG
CTTCCTCGCTCACTGACTCGCTGCGCTCGGTCGTTCGGCTGCGGCGAGCGGTATCAGCTCACTCAAAGGC
GGTAATACGGTTATCCACAGAATCAGGGGATAACGCAGGAAAGAACATGTGAGCAAAAGGCCAGCAAAAG
GCCAGGAACCGTAAAAAGGCCGCGTTGCTGGCGTTTTTCCATAGGCTCCGCCCCCCTGACGAGCATCACA
AAAATCGACGCTCAAGTCAGAGGTGGCGAAACCCGACAGGACTATAAAGATACCAGGCGTTTCCCCCTGG
AAGCTCCCTCGTGCGCTCTCCTGTTCCGACCCTGCCGCTTACCGGATACCTGTCCGCCTTTCTCCCTTCG
GGAAGCGTGGCGCTTTCTCATAGCTCACGCTGTAGGTATCTCAGTTCGGTGTAGGTCGTTCGCTCCAAGC
TGGGCTGTGTGCACGAACCCCCCGTTCAGCCCGACCGCTGCGCCTTATCCGGTAACTATCGTCTTGAGTC
CAACCCGGTAAGACACGACTTATCGCCACTGGCAGCAGCCACTGGTAACAGGATTAGCAGAGCGAGGTAT
GTAGGCGGTGCTACAGAGTTCTTGAAGTGGTGGCCTAACTACGGCTACACTAGAAGAACAGTATTTGGTA
TCTGCGCTCTGCTGAAGCCAGTTACCTTCGGAAAAAGAGTTGGTAGCTCTTGATCCGGCAAACAAACCAC
CGCTGGTAGCGGTGGTTTTTTTGTTTGCAAGCAGCAGATTACGCGCAGAAAAAAAGGATCTCAAGAAGAT
CCTTTGATCTTTTCTACGGGGTCTGACGCTCAGTGGAACGAAAACTCACGTTAAGGGATTTTGGTCATGA
GATTATCAAAAAGGATCTTCACCTAGATCCTTTTAAATTAAAAATGAAGTTTTAAATCAATCTAAAGTAT
ATATGAGTAAACTTGGTCTGACAGTTACCAATGCTTAATCAGTGAGGCACCTATCTCAGCGATCTGTCTA
TTTCGTTCATCCATAGTTGCCTGACTCCCCGTCGTGTAGATAACTACGATACGGGAGGGCTTACCATCTG
GCCCCAGTGCTGCAATGATACCGCGAGACCCACGCTCACCGGCTCCAGATTTATCAGCAATAAACCAGCC
AGCCGGAAGGGCCGAGCGCAGAAGTGGTCCTGCAACTTTATCCGCCTCCATCCAGTCTATTAATTGTTGC
CGGGAAGCTAGAGTAAGTAGTTCGCCAGTTAATAGTTTGCGCAACGTTGTTGCCATTGCTACAGGCATCG
TGGTGTCACGCTCGTCGTTTGGTATGGCTTCATTCAGCTCCGGTTCCCAACGATCAAGGCGAGTTACATG
ATCCCCCATGTTGTGCAAAAAAGCGGTTAGCTCCTTCGGTCCTCCGATCGTTGTCAGAAGTAAGTTGGCC
GCAGTGTTATCACTCATGGTTATGGCAGCACTGCATAATTCTCTTACTGTCATGCCATCCGTAAGATGCT
TTTCTGTGACTGGTGAGTACTCAACCAAGTCATTCTGAGAATAGTGTATGCGGCGACCGAGTTGCTCTTG
CCCGGCGTCAATACGGGATAATACCGCGCCACATAGCAGAACTTTAAAAGTGCTCATCATTGGAAAACGT
TCTTCGGGGCGAAAACTCTCAAGGATCTTACCGCTGTTGAGATCCAGTTCGATGTAACCCACTCGTGCAC
CCAACTGATCTTCAGCATCTTTTACTTTCACCAGCGTTTCTGGGTGAGCAAAAACAGGAAGGCAAAATGC
CGCAAAAAAGGGAATAAGGGCGACACGGAAATGTTGAATACTCATACTCTTCCTTTTTCAATATTATTGA
AGCATTTATCAGGGTTATTGTCTCATGAGCGGATACATATTTGAATGTATTTAGAAAAATAAACAAATAG
GGGTTCCGCGCACATTTCCCCGAAAAGTGCCACCTGACGTCTAAGAAACCATTATTATCATGACATTAAC
CTATAAAAATAGGCGTATCACGAGGCCCTTTCGTCTCGCGCGTTTCGGTGATGACGGTGAAAACCTCTGA
CACATGCAGCTCCCGGAGACGGTCACAGCTTGTCTGTAAGCGGATGCCGGGAGCAGACAAGCCCGTCAGG
GCGCGTCAGCGGGTGTTGGCGGGTGTCGGGGCTGGCTTAACTATGCGGCATCAGAGCAGATTGTACTGAG
AGTGCACCATATGCGGTGTGAAATACCGCACAGATGCGTAAGGAGAAAATACCGCATCAGGCGCCATTCG
CCATTCAGGCTGCGCAACTGTTGGGAAGGGCGATCGGTGCGGGCCTCTTCGCTATTACGCCAGCTGGCGA
AAGGGGGATGTGCTGCAAGGCGATTAAGTTGGGTAACGCCAGGGTTTTCCCAGTCACGACGTT
Features (pLannotate 1.2.2; 19 found; start..end, strand, type, name):
     23..449     +  promoter       MT promoter: Drosophila metallothionein promoter
    461..970     +  CDS            MIK1 (fragment): MIK1_ARATH - Also known as PXL2 From Arabidopsis thaliana (Mouse-ear cress).
    467..520     +  sig_peptide    BiP signal sequence: Drosophila BiP signal sequence
   2216..2338    +  CDS            MIK1 (fragment): MIK1_ARATH - Also known as PXL2 From Arabidopsis thaliana (Mouse-ear cress).
   2366..3046    +  CDS            IGHG1 (fragment): IGHG1_HUMAN - Experimental evidence at protein level: Swiss-Prot protein existence level 1. Constant region of immunoglobulin heavy chains. Immunoglobulins, also known as antibodies, are membrane-bound or secreted glycoproteins produced by B lymphocytes. In the recognition phase of humoral immunity, the membrane-bound immunoglobulins serve as receptors which, upon binding of a specific antigen, trigger the clonal expansion and differentiation of B lymphocytes into immunoglobulins- secreting plasma cells. Secreted immunoglobulins mediate the effector phase of humoral immunity, which results in
   3065..3106    +  CDS            V5 tag: epitope tag from simian virus 5
   3206..3340    -  polyA_signal   SV40 poly(A) signal: SV40 polyadenylation signal
   3363..3447    -  CDS            large T antigen (fragment): large T antigen from SV40 (simian virus 40)
   3447..3471    +  misc_feature   MCS (fragment): pUC18/19 multiple cloning site
   3508..3524    -  protein_bind   lac operator: The lac repressor binds to the lac operator to inhibit transcription in E. coli. This inhibition can be relieved by adding lactose or isopropyl-β-D-thiogalactopyranoside (IPTG). lac repressor encoded by lacI
   3532..3562    -  promoter       lac promoter: promoter for the E. coli lac operon
   3577..3598    -  protein_bind   CAP binding site: CAP binding activates transcription in the presence of cAMP. E. coli catabolite activator protein
   3611..3703    -  CDS            lacI (fragment): lac repressor; lacI; The lac repressor binds to the lac operator to inhibit transcription in E. coli. This inhibition can be relieved by adding lactose or isopropyl-β-D-thiogalactopyranoside (IPTG).
   3886..4474    -  rep_origin     ori: high-copy-number ColE1/pMB1/pBR322/pUC origin of replication
   4645..5505    -  CDS            AmpR: β-lactamase; bla; confers resistance to ampicillin, carbenicillin, and related antibiotics
   5506..5610    -  promoter       AmpR promoter: bla
   5705..5740    +  CDS            rop (fragment): Rop protein, which maintains plasmids at low copy number; rop
   5842..5941    +  misc_feature   bom (fragment): basis of mobility region from pBR322
   5947..21      -  CDS            lacZα (fragment) (across the origin): LacZα fragment of β-galactosidase; lacZ fragment
