[The description below was written by a language model from this plasmid's Addgene catalogue record and pLannotate feature annotations shown in this document.]
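Description:
MIK1/PXL2 X053_pECIA2 is an insect-cell expression plasmid built on the pECIA2 backbone for producing a secreted, tagged form of an Arabidopsis thaliana receptor kinase ectodomain in Drosophila cell culture. It is maintained in E. coli through a high-copy ColE1/pUC-type origin and selected with ampicillin via the β-lactamase gene. Remnants of pUC/pBR322 sequence (fragments of lacZα, lac promoter/operator, rop and bom) are also annotated in the backbone and have no role in expression.

The payload is the extracellular leucine-rich repeat domain of the receptor kinase encoded by AT4G28650 (MIK1, also called PXL2), inserted by ligation-independent cloning. Transcription is driven by the Drosophila metallothionein promoter, which is induced by adding copper sulfate to the culture. A Drosophila BiP signal sequence at the N-terminus directs the protein into the secretory pathway so that it is released into the medium. Downstream of the ectodomain, the backbone supplies a human IgG1 Fc region, a V5 epitope and a hexahistidine tag, followed by an SV40 polyadenylation signal. The automated annotation marks only two fragments of the MIK1 coding region and does not call the His tag, but the catalogue record describes a continuous ectodomain carrying all three C-terminal tags.

The plasmid is designated the "bait" vector and is meant to be paired with the corresponding pECIA14 "prey" vector. It comes from a study that mapped an extracellular interaction network among Arabidopsis leucine-rich repeat receptor kinases. The Fc fusion presumably serves to capture the bait, though the record does not give assay details.
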