Addgene plasmid #115109: MIK1/PXL2 X053_pECIA2
Purpose: Bait vector MIK1/PXL2 X053_pECIA2 should be used with prey vector MIK1/PXL2 X053_pECIA14.
Depositing lab: Youssef Belkhadir. Depositing organization: Gregor Mendel Institute of Molecular Plant Biology. Publication: An extracellular network of Arabidopsis leucine-rich repeat receptor kinases. Smakowska-Luzan E, Mott GA, Parys K, Stegmann M, Howton TC, Layeghifard M, Neuhold J, Lehner A, Kong J, Grunwald K, Weinberger N, Satbhai SB, Mayer D, Busch W, Madalinski M, Stolt-Bergner P, Provart NJ, Mukhtar MS, Zipfel C, Desveaux D, Guttman DS, Belkhadir Y. Nature. 2018 Jan 18;553(7688):342-346. doi: 10.1038/nature25184. Epub 2018 Jan 10. PubMed 29320478.
Backbone
  Vector backbone: pECIA2
  Backbone manufacturer: Chris Garcia (Addgene plasmid # 47032)
  Vector type: Insect Expression
Growth in bacteria
  Bacterial resistance: Ampicillin, 100 μg/mL
  Growth temperature: 37°C
  Growth strain: DH5alpha
  Copy number: High Copy
Gene/Insert
  Gene/Insert name: AT4G28650
  Species: A. thaliana (mustard weed)
  Entrez Gene: AT4G28650 (a.k.a. AT4G28650, PXL2, PXY-like2, T5F17.100, T5F17_100)
  Promoter: Metallothionein (Copper-Inducible)
  Tag / fusion protein: Fc, V5 and hexahistidine tags (C terminal on backbone)
  Cloning method: Ligation Independent Cloning
Terms and licenses: Academic/Nonprofit Terms; Industry Terms: Not Available to Industry
Depositor comments: Plasmid for secreted expression in Drosophila cell culture by induction via CuSO4. Insert is an extracellular domain of indicated LRR-RK, C-terminally tagged with Fc, V5 and hexahistidine tags. Insert Protein Sequence: SIDNVNELSVLLSVKSTLVDPLNFLKDWKLSDTSDHCNWTGVRCNSNGNVEKLDLAGMNLTGKISDSISQLSSLVSFNISCNGFESLLPKSIPPLKSIDISQNSFSGSLFLFSNESLGLVHLNASGNNLSGNLTEDLGNLVSLEVLDLRGNFFQGSLPSSFKNLQKLRFLGLSGNNLTGELPSVLGQLPSLETAILGYNEFKGPIPPEFGNINSLKYLDLAIGKLSGEIPSELGKLKSLETLLLYENNFTGTIPREIGSITTLKVLDFSDNALTGEIPMEITKLKNLQLLNLMRNKLSGSIPPAISSLAQLQVLELWNNTLSGELPSDLGKNSPLQWLDVSSNSFSGEIPSTLCNKGNLTKLILFNNTFTGQIPATLSTCQSLVRVRMQNNLLNGSIPIGFGKLEKLQRLELAGNRLSGGIPGDISDSVSLSFIDFSRNQIRSSLPSTILSIHNLQAFLVADNFISGEVPDQFQDCPSLSNLDLSSNTLTGTIPSSIASCEKLVSLNLRNNNLTGEIPRQITTMSALAVLDLSNNSLTGVLPESIGTSPALELLNVSYNKLTGPVPINGFLKTINPDDLRGNSGLCGGVLPPCSKFQRATSSHSS
How to cite: MIK1/PXL2 X053_pECIA2 was a gift from Youssef Belkhadir (Addgene plasmid # 115109 ; http://n2t.net/addgene:115109 ; RRID:Addgene_115109)
